Addgene plasmid #76494: NME7 gRNA (BRDN0001146186)
Purpose: 3rd generation lentiviral gRNA plasmid targeting human NME7
Depositing lab: John Doench & David Root. Depositing organization: Broad Institute. Publication: Optimized sgRNA design to maximize activity and minimize off-target effects of CRISPR-Cas9. Doench JG, Fusi N, Sullender M, Hegde M, Vaimberg EW, Donovan KF, Smith I, Tothova Z, Wilen C, Orchard R, Virgin HW, Listgarten J, Root DE. Nat Biotechnol. 2016 Jan 18. doi: 10.1038/nbt.3437. PubMed 26780180.
Backbone
  Vector backbone: lentiGuide-Puro
  Backbone manufacturer: Zhang Lab (Addgene plasmid # 52963)
  Vector type: Mammalian Expression, Lentiviral, CRISPR
  Selectable markers: Puromycin
Growth in bacteria
  Bacterial resistance: Ampicillin, 100 μg/mL
  Growth temperature: 37°C
  Growth strain: DH5alpha
  Copy number: High Copy
Gene/Insert
  Gene/Insert name: NME7 (alt names: NME7; NM_013330.4)
  gRNA/shRNA sequence: GAGATGATGCTATATGTGAA
  Species: H. sapiens (human)
  Entrez Gene: NME7 (a.k.a. CFAP67, MN23H7, NDK 7, NDK7, nm23-H7)
  Promoter: hU6
  Cloning method: Unknown
  Sequencing primers: 5′ U6-F; 3′ pS2-R
Terms and licenses: Academic/Nonprofit Terms; Industry Terms: Not Available to Industry
Depositor comments: The gRNA was designed to target the following Genbank reference sequence(s): NM_013330.4,NM_197972.2. Note that this plasmid does NOT contain Cas9. It should be used in conjunction with lentiCas9-Blast (Addgene #52962) or otherwise with cell lines already expressing Cas9. Browse the full kinome gRNA library at http://www.addgene.org/pooled-library/broadgpp-human-kinome/ or visit http://www.broadinstitute.org/rnai/public/ for detailed protocols and information.
How to cite: NME7 gRNA (BRDN0001146186) was a gift from John Doench & David Root (Addgene plasmid # 76494 ; http://n2t.net/addgene:76494 ; RRID:Addgene_76494)
