[The description below was written by a language model from this plasmid's Addgene catalogue record and pLannotate feature annotations shown in this document.]
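Description:
NME7 gRNA (BRDN0001146186) is a third-generation lentiviral CRISPR guide plasmid built on the lentiGuide-Puro backbone, carrying a single guide RNA directed against human NME7 (also known as NDK7 or nm23-H7). It is propagated in E. coli as a high-copy plasmid through a ColE1/pUC-type origin with ampicillin resistance (AmpR). The annotated 8,323 nt sequence also contains an f1 origin, an SV40 origin and poly(A) signal, and remnants of lac and T7/T3 cloning-vector elements in the bacterial backbone.

The viral genome is arranged in the usual self-inactivating format. An RSV promoter drives a truncated HIV-1 5' LTR, which makes genomic RNA production Tat-independent. This is followed by the Ψ packaging signal with a partial gag sequence, the Rev response element for nuclear export of the unspliced transcript, a cPPT/CTS that aids nuclear import, and a ΔU3 3' LTR. Within this frame, the human U6 RNA polymerase III promoter transcribes the NME7-specific spacer fused to the Streptococcus pyogenes Cas9 guide scaffold. A separate cassette uses the EF-1α core promoter with its intron A to express puromycin N-acetyltransferase, stabilised by a downstream WPRE, so transduced mammalian cells can be selected with puromycin.

The plasmid does not encode Cas9, so it must be used with a separate Cas9 vector or in cells that already express the nuclease. According to the depositor's notes, the guide was designed against two NME7 reference transcripts and belongs to a human kinome gRNA collection, which makes it suited to knockout of NME7 individually or as part of loss-of-function screening.
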