Features (pLannotate 1.2.2; 29 found; start..end, strand, type, name):
     14..80      +  CDS            small t antigen (fragment): SV40 (simian virus 40) small t antigen
    106..317     +  promoter       EF-1α core promoter: core promoter for human elongation factor EF-1α
    318..1256    +  intron         EF-1α intron A: intron upstream of the start codon of human EF-1α
   1278..1877    +  CDS            PuroR (fragment): puromycin N-acetyltransferase; pac from Streptomyces; confers resistance to puromycin
   1893..2481    +  misc_feature   WPRE: woodchuck hepatitis virus posttranscriptional regulatory element
   2532..2551    +  misc_feature   cPPT/CTS (fragment): central polypurine tract and central termination sequence of HIV-1
   2553..2786    +  LTR            3' LTR (ΔU3): self-inactivating 3' long terminal repeat (LTR) from HIV-1
   2864..2985    +  polyA_signal   SV40 poly(A) signal: SV40 polyadenylation signal
   3025..3160    +  rep_origin     SV40 ori: SV40 origin of replication
   3181..3199    -  promoter       T7 promoter: promoter for bacteriophage T7 RNA polymerase
   3207..3362    +  CDS            lacZα (fragment): LacZα fragment of β-galactosidase; lacZ fragment
   3367..3795    +  rep_origin     f1 ori (sequence partly withheld): f1 bacteriophage origin of replication; arrow indicates direction of (+) strand synthesis
   3848..3952    +  promoter       AmpR promoter: bla
   3953..4813    +  CDS            AmpR: β-lactamase; bla; confers resistance to ampicillin, carbenicillin, and related antibiotics
   4984..5572    +  rep_origin     ori: high-copy-number ColE1/pMB1/pBR322/pUC origin of replication
   5755..5847    +  CDS            lacI (fragment): lac repressor; lacI; The lac repressor binds to the lac operator to inhibit transcription in E. coli. This inhibition can be relieved by adding lactose or isopropyl-β-D-thiogalactopyranoside (IPTG).
   5860..5881    +  protein_bind   CAP binding site: CAP binding activates transcription in the presence of cAMP. E. coli catabolite activator protein
   5896..5926    +  promoter       lac promoter: promoter for the E. coli lac operon
   5934..5950    +  protein_bind   lac operator: The lac repressor binds to the lac operator to inhibit transcription in E. coli. This inhibition can be relieved by adding lactose or isopropyl-β-D-thiogalactopyranoside (IPTG). lac repressor encoded by lacI
   5995..6013    +  promoter       T3 promoter: promoter for bacteriophage T3 RNA polymerase
   6041..6267    +  promoter       RSV promoter: Rous sarcoma virus enhancer/promoter
   6268..6448    +  LTR            5' LTR (truncated): truncated 5' long terminal repeat (LTR) from HIV-1
   6495..6620    +  misc_feature   HIV-1 Ψ: packaging signal of human immunodeficiency virus type 1
   6604..6967    +  CDS            HIV-1 gag (fragment): gag protein from human immunodeficiency virus 1; gag
   7113..7346    +  misc_feature   RRE: The Rev response element (RRE) of HIV-1 allows for Rev-dependent mRNA export from the nucleus to the cytoplasm.
   7723..7749    +  CDS            Rev (fragment): human immunodeficiency virus 1 (HIV-1) Rev protein; rev; enhances nuclear export of unspliced and incompletely spliced viral mRNAs
   7753..7993    +  promoter       U6 promoter: RNA polymerase III promoter for human U6 snRNA
   8023..8098    +  misc_RNA       gRNA scaffold: guide RNA scaffold for the Streptococcus pyogenes CRISPR/Cas9 system
   8154..8271    +  misc_feature   cPPT/CTS: central polypurine tract and central termination sequence of HIV-1
>Addgene plasmid #76494 | NME7 gRNA (BRDN0001146186) | addgene full sequence | sequence record 185948 | Addgene Assembled Sequence
CCCGGGTGCAAAGATGGATAAAGTTTTAAACAGAGAGGAATCTTTGCAGCTAATGGACCTTCTAGGTCTT
GAAAGGAGTGGGAATTGGCTCCGGTGCCCGTCAGTGGGCAGAGCGCACATCGCCCACAGTCCCCGAGAAG
TTGGGGGGAGGGGTCGGCAATTGATCCGGTGCCTAGAGAAGGTGGCGCGGGGTAAACTGGGAAAGTGATG
TCGTGTACTGGCTCCGCCTTTTTCCCGAGGGTGGGGGAGAACCGTATATAAGTGCAGTAGTCGCCGTGAA
CGTTCTTTTTCGCAACGGGTTTGCCGCCAGAACACAGGTAAGTGCCGTGTGTGGTTCCCGCGGGCCTGGC
CTCTTTACGGGTTATGGCCCTTGCGTGCCTTGAATTACTTCCACCTGGCTGCAGTACGTGATTCTTGATC
CCGAGCTTCGGGTTGGAAGTGGGTGGGAGAGTTCGAGGCCTTGCGCTTAAGGAGCCCCTTCGCCTCGTGC
TTGAGTTGAGGCCTGGCCTGGGCGCTGGGGCCGCCGCGTGCGAATCTGGTGGCACCTTCGCGCCTGTCTC
GCTGCTTTCGATAAGTCTCTAGCCATTTAAAATTTTTGATGACCTGCTGCGACGCTTTTTTTCTGGCAAG
ATAGTCTTGTAAATGCGGGCCAAGATCTGCACACTGGTATTTCGGTTTTTGGGGCCGCGGGCGGCGACGG
GGCCCGTGCGTCCCAGCGCACATGTTCGGCGAGGCGGGGCCTGCGAGCGCGGCCACCGAGAATCGGACGG
GGGTAGTCTCAAGCTGGCCGGCCTGCTCTGGTGCCTGGCCTCGCGCCGCCGTGTATCGCCCCGCCCTGGG
CGGCAAGGCTGGCCCGGTCGGCACCAGTTGCGTGAGCGGAAAGATGGCCGCTTCCCGGCCCTGCTGCAGG
GAGCTCAAAATGGAGGACGCGGCGCTCGGGAGAGCGGGCGGGTGAGTCACCCACACAAAGGAAAAGGGCC
TTTCCGTCCTCAGCCGTCGCTTCATGTGACTCCACGGAGTACCGGGCGCCGTCCAGGCACCTCGATTAGT
TCTCGAGCTTTTGGAGTACGTCGTCTTTAGGTTGGGGGGAGGGGTTTTATGCGATGGAGTTTCCCCACAC
TGAGTGGGTGGAGACTGAAGTTAGGCCAGCTTGGCACTTGATGTAATTCTCCTTGGAATTTGCCCTTTTT
GAGTTTGGATCTTGGTTCATTCTCAAGCCTCAGACAGTGGTTCAAAGTTTTTTTCTTCCATTTCAGGTGT
CGTGACGTACGGCCACCATGACCGAGTACAAGCCCACGGTGCGCCTCGCCACCCGCGACGACGTCCCCAG
GGCCGTACGCACCCTCGCCGCCGCGTTCGCCGACTACCCCGCCACGCGCCACACCGTCGATCCGGACCGC
CACATCGAGCGGGTCACCGAGCTGCAAGAACTCTTCCTCACGCGCGTCGGGCTCGACATCGGCAAGGTGT
GGGTCGCGGACGACGGCGCCGCCGTGGCGGTCTGGACCACGCCGGAGAGCGTCGAAGCGGGGGCGGTGTT
CGCCGAGATCGGCCCGCGCATGGCCGAGTTGAGCGGTTCCCGGCTGGCCGCGCAGCAACAGATGGAAGGC
CTCCTGGCGCCGCACCGGCCCAAGGAGCCCGCGTGGTTCCTGGCCACCGTCGGAGTCTCGCCCGACCACC
AGGGCAAGGGTCTGGGCAGCGCCGTCGTGCTCCCCGGAGTGGAGGCGGCCGAGCGCGCCGGGGTGCCCGC
CTTCCTGGAGACCTCCGCGCCCCGCAACCTCCCCTTCTACGAGCGGCTCGGCTTCACCGTCACCGCCGAC
GTCGAGGTGCCCGAAGGACCGCGCACCTGGTGCATGACCCGCAAGCCCGGTGCCTGAACGCGTTAAGTCG
ACAATCAACCTCTGGATTACAAAATTTGTGAAAGATTGACTGGTATTCTTAACTATGTTGCTCCTTTTAC
GCTATGTGGATACGCTGCTTTAATGCCTTTGTATCATGCTATTGCTTCCCGTATGGCTTTCATTTTCTCC
TCCTTGTATAAATCCTGGTTGCTGTCTCTTTATGAGGAGTTGTGGCCCGTTGTCAGGCAACGTGGCGTGG
TGTGCACTGTGTTTGCTGACGCAACCCCCACTGGTTGGGGCATTGCCACCACCTGTCAGCTCCTTTCCGG
GACTTTCGCTTTCCCCCTCCCTATTGCCACGGCGGAACTCATCGCCGCCTGCCTTGCCCGCTGCTGGACA
GGGGCTCGGCTGTTGGGCACTGACAATTCCGTGGTGTTGTCGGGGAAATCATCGTCCTTTCCTTGGCTGC
TCGCCTGTGTTGCCACCTGGATTCTGCGCGGGACGTCCTTCTGCTACGTCCCTTCGGCCCTCAATCCAGC
GGACCTTCCTTCCCGCGGCCTGCTGCCGGCTCTGCGGCCTCTTCCGCGTCTTCGCCTTCGCCCTCAGACG
AGTCGGATCTCCCTTTGGGCCGCCTCCCCGCGTCGACTTTAAGACCAATGACTTACAAGGCAGCTGTAGA
TCTTAGCCACTTTTTAAAAGAAAAGGGGGGACTGGAAGGGCTAATTCACTCCCAACGAAGACAAGATCTG
CTTTTTGCTTGTACTGGGTCTCTCTGGTTAGACCAGATCTGAGCCTGGGAGCTCTCTGGCTAACTAGGGA
ACCCACTGCTTAAGCCTCAATAAAGCTTGCCTTGAGTGCTTCAAGTAGTGTGTGCCCGTCTGTTGTGTGA
CTCTGGTAACTAGAGATCCCTCAGACCCTTTTAGTCAGTGTGGAAAATCTCTAGCAGTACGTATAGTAGT
TCATGTCATCTTATTATTCAGTATTTATAACTTGCAAAGAAATGAATATCAGAGAGTGAGAGGAACTTGT
TTATTGCAGCTTATAATGGTTACAAATAAAGCAATAGCATCACAAATTTCACAAATAAAGCATTTTTTTC
ACTGCATTCTAGTTGTGGTTTGTCCAAACTCATCAATGTATCTTATCATGTCTGGCTCTAGCTATCCCGC
CCCTAACTCCGCCCATCCCGCCCCTAACTCCGCCCAGTTCCGCCCATTCTCCGCCCCATGGCTGACTAAT
TTTTTTTATTTATGCAGAGGCCGAGGCCGCCTCGGCCTCTGAGCTATTCCAGAAGTAGTGAGGAGGCTTT
TTTGGAGGCCTAGGGACGTACCCAATTCGCCCTATAGTGAGTCGTATTACGCGCGCTCACTGGCCGTCGT
TTTACAACGTCGTGACTGGGAAAACCCTGGCGTTACCCAACTTAATCGCCTTGCAGCACATCCCCCTTTC
GCCAGCTGGCGTAATAGCGAAGAGGCCCGCACCGATCGCCCTTCCCAACAGTTGCGCAGCCTGAATGGCG
AATGGG
[124 nt withheld, positions 3367-3490]
C
[91 nt withheld, positions 3492-3582]
A
[49 nt withheld, positions 3584-3632]
CCTTTGACGTTGGAGTCCACGTTCTTT
[37 nt withheld, positions 3660-3696]
ACCCTATCTCGGTCTATTCTTTTGATTTATAAGGGATTTTGCCGATTTCGGCCTATTGGTTAAAAAATGA
GCTGATTTAACAAAAATTTAACGCGAATTTTAACAAAATATTAACGCTTACAATTTAGGTGGCACTTTTC
GGGGAAATGTGCGCGGAACCCCTATTTGTTTATTTTTCTAAATACATTCAAATATGTATCCGCTCATGAG
ACAATAACCCTGATAAATGCTTCAATAATATTGAAAAAGGAAGAGTATGAGTATTCAACATTTCCGTGTC
GCCCTTATTCCCTTTTTTGCGGCATTTTGCCTTCCTGTTTTTGCTCACCCAGAAACGCTGGTGAAAGTAA
AAGATGCTGAAGATCAGTTGGGTGCACGAGTGGGTTACATCGAACTGGATCTCAACAGCGGTAAGATCCT
TGAGAGTTTTCGCCCCGAAGAACGTTTTCCAATGATGAGCACTTTTAAAGTTCTGCTATGTGGCGCGGTA
TTATCCCGTATTGACGCCGGGCAAGAGCAACTCGGTCGCCGCATACACTATTCTCAGAATGACTTGGTTG
AGTACTCACCAGTCACAGAAAAGCATCTTACGGATGGCATGACAGTAAGAGAATTATGCAGTGCTGCCAT
AACCATGAGTGATAACACTGCGGCCAACTTACTTCTGACAACGATCGGAGGACCGAAGGAGCTAACCGCT
TTTTTGCACAACATGGGGGATCATGTAACTCGCCTTGATCGTTGGGAACCGGAGCTGAATGAAGCCATAC
CAAACGACGAGCGTGACACCACGATGCCTGTAGCAATGGCAACAACGTTGCGCAAACTATTAACTGGCGA
ACTACTTACTCTAGCTTCCCGGCAACAATTAATAGACTGGATGGAGGCGGATAAAGTTGCAGGACCACTT
CTGCGCTCGGCCCTTCCGGCTGGCTGGTTTATTGCTGATAAATCTGGAGCCGGTGAGCGTGGGTCTCGCG
GTATCATTGCAGCACTGGGGCCAGATGGTAAGCCCTCCCGTATCGTAGTTATCTACACGACGGGGAGTCA
GGCAACTATGGATGAACGAAATAGACAGATCGCTGAGATAGGTGCCTCACTGATTAAGCATTGGTAACTG
TCAGACCAAGTTTACTCATATATACTTTAGATTGATTTAAAACTTCATTTTTAATTTAAAAGGATCTAGG
TGAAGATCCTTTTTGATAATCTCATGACCAAAATCCCTTAACGTGAGTTTTCGTTCCACTGAGCGTCAGA
CCCCGTAGAAAAGATCAAAGGATCTTCTTGAGATCCTTTTTTTCTGCGCGTAATCTGCTGCTTGCAAACA
AAAAAACCACCGCTACCAGCGGTGGTTTGTTTGCCGGATCAAGAGCTACCAACTCTTTTTCCGAAGGTAA
CTGGCTTCAGCAGAGCGCAGATACCAAATACTGTTCTTCTAGTGTAGCCGTAGTTAGGCCACCACTTCAA
GAACTCTGTAGCACCGCCTACATACCTCGCTCTGCTAATCCTGTTACCAGTGGCTGCTGCCAGTGGCGAT
AAGTCGTGTCTTACCGGGTTGGACTCAAGACGATAGTTACCGGATAAGGCGCAGCGGTCGGGCTGAACGG
GGGGTTCGTGCACACAGCCCAGCTTGGAGCGAACGACCTACACCGAACTGAGATACCTACAGCGTGAGCT
ATGAGAAAGCGCCACGCTTCCCGAAGGGAGAAAGGCGGACAGGTATCCGGTAAGCGGCAGGGTCGGAACA
GGAGAGCGCACGAGGGAGCTTCCAGGGGGAAACGCCTGGTATCTTTATAGTCCTGTCGGGTTTCGCCACC
TCTGACTTGAGCGTCGATTTTTGTGATGCTCGTCAGGGGGGCGGAGCCTATGGAAAAACGCCAGCAACGC
GGCCTTTTTACGGTTCCTGGCCTTTTGCTGGCCTTTTGCTCACATGTTCTTTCCTGCGTTATCCCCTGAT
TCTGTGGATAACCGTATTACCGCCTTTGAGTGAGCTGATACCGCTCGCCGCAGCCGAACGACCGAGCGCA
GCGAGTCAGTGAGCGAGGAAGCGGAAGAGCGCCCAATACGCAAACCGCCTCTCCCCGCGCGTTGGCCGAT
TCATTAATGCAGCTGGCACGACAGGTTTCCCGACTGGAAAGCGGGCAGTGAGCGCAACGCAATTAATGTG
AGTTAGCTCACTCATTAGGCACCCCAGGCTTTACACTTTATGCTTCCGGCTCGTATGTTGTGTGGAATTG
TGAGCGGATAACAATTTCACACAGGAAACAGCTATGACCATGATTACGCCAAGCGCGCAATTAACCCTCA
CTAAAGGGAACAAAAGCTGGAGCTGCAAGCTTAATGTAGTCTTATGCAATACTCTTGTAGTCTTGCAACA
TGGTAACGATGAGTTAGCAACATGCCTTACAAGGAGAGAAAAAGCACCGTGCATGCCGATTGGTGGAAGT
AAGGTGGTACGATCGTGCCTTATTAGGAAGGCAACAGACGGGTCTGACATGGATTGGACGAACCACTGAA
TTGCCGCATTGCAGAGATATTGTATTTAAGTGCCTAGCTCGATACATAAACGGGTCTCTCTGGTTAGACC
AGATCTGAGCCTGGGAGCTCTCTGGCTAACTAGGGAACCCACTGCTTAAGCCTCAATAAAGCTTGCCTTG
AGTGCTTCAAGTAGTGTGTGCCCGTCTGTTGTGTGACTCTGGTAACTAGAGATCCCTCAGACCCTTTTAG
TCAGTGTGGAAAATCTCTAGCAGTGGCGCCCGAACAGGGACTTGAAAGCGAAAGGGAAACCAGAGGAGCT
CTCTCGACGCAGGACTCGGCTTGCTGAAGCGCGCACGGCAAGAGGCGAGGGGCGGCGACTGGTGAGTACG
CCAAAAATTTTGACTAGCGGAGGCTAGAAGGAGAGAGATGGGTGCGAGAGCGTCAGTATTAAGCGGGGGA
GAATTAGATCGCGATGGGAAAAAATTCGGTTAAGGCCAGGGGGAAAGAAAAAATATAAATTAAAACATAT
AGTATGGGCAAGCAGGGAGCTAGAACGATTCGCAGTTAATCCTGGCCTGTTAGAAACATCAGAAGGCTGT
AGACAAATACTGGGACAGCTACAACCATCCCTTCAGACAGGATCAGAAGAACTTAGATCATTATATAATA
CAGTAGCAACCCTCTATTGTGTGCATCAAAGGATAGAGATAAAAGACACCAAGGAAGCTTTAGACAAGAT
AGAGGAAGAGCAAAACAAAAGTAAGACCACCGCACAGCAAGCGGCCGCTGATCTTCAGACCTGGAGGAGG
AGATATGAGGGACAATTGGAGAAGTGAATTATATAAATATAAAGTAGTAAAAATTGAACCATTAGGAGTA
GCACCCACCAAGGCAAAGAGAAGAGTGGTGCAGAGAGAAAAAAGAGCAGTGGGAATAGGAGCTTTGTTCC
TTGGGTTCTTGGGAGCAGCAGGAAGCACTATGGGCGCAGCGTCAATGACGCTGACGGTACAGGCCAGACA
ATTATTGTCTGGTATAGTGCAGCAGCAGAACAATTTGCTGAGGGCTATTGAGGCGCAACAGCATCTGTTG
CAACTCACAGTCTGGGGCATCAAGCAGCTCCAGGCAAGAATCCTGGCTGTGGAAAGATACCTAAAGGATC
AACAGCTCCTGGGGATTTGGGGTTGCTCTGGAAAACTCATTTGCACCACTGCTGTGCCTTGGAATGCTAG
TTGGAGTAATAAATCTCTGGAACAGATTTGGAATCACACGACCTGGATGGAGTGGGACAGAGAAATTAAC
AATTACACAAGCTTAATACACTCCTTAATTGAAGAATCGCAAAACCAGCAAGAAAAGAATGAACAAGAAT
TATTGGAATTAGATAAATGGGCAAGTTTGTGGAATTGGTTTAACATAACAAATTGGCTGTGGTATATAAA
ATTATTCATAATGATAGTAGGAGGCTTGGTAGGTTTAAGAATAGTTTTTGCTGTACTTTCTATAGTGAAT
AGAGTTAGGCAGGGATATTCACCATTATCGTTTCAGACCCACCTCCCAACCCCGAGGGGACCCAGAGAGG
GCCTATTTCCCATGATTCCTTCATATTTGCATATACGATACAAGGCTGTTAGAGAGATAATTAGAATTAA
TTTGACTGTAAACACAAAGATATTAGTACAAAATACGTGACGTAGAAAGTAATAATTTCTTGGGTAGTTT
GCAGTTTTAAAATTATGTTTTAAAATGGACTATCATATGCTTACCGTAACTTGAAAGTATTTCGATTTCT
TGGCTTTATATATCTTGTGGAAAGGACGAAACACCGGAGATGATGCTATATGTGAAGTTTTAGAGCTAGA
AATAGCAAGTTAAAATAAGGCTAGTCCGTTATCAACTTGAAAAAGTGGCACCGAGTCGGTGCTTTTTTAA
GCTTGGCGTAACTAGATCTTGAGACAAATGGCAGTATTCATCCACAATTTTAAAAGAAAAGGGGGGATTG
GGGGGTACAGTGCAGGGGAAAGAATAGTAGACATAATAGCAACAGACATACAAACTAAAGAATTACAAAA
ACAAATTACAAAAATTCAAAATTTTCGGGTTTATTACAGGGACAGCAGAGATCCACTTTGGCGCCGGCTC
GAGGGGG
