>Addgene plasmid #76494 | NME7 gRNA (BRDN0001146186) | depositor partial sequence | sequence record 143954 | Target Sequence
GAGATGATGCTATATGTGAA
