>Addgene plasmid #76494 | NME7 gRNA (BRDN0001146186) | addgene partial sequence | sequence record 185947 | hU6-F
TAGAAAGTAATAATTTCTTGGGTAGTTTGCAGTTTTAAAATTATGTTTTAAAATGGACTATCATATGCTT
ACCGTAACTTGAAAGTATTTCGATTTCTTGGCTTTATATATCTTGTGGAAAGGACGAAACACCGGAGATG
ATGCTATATGTGAAGTTTTAGAGCTAGAAATAGCAAGTTAAAATAAGGCTAGTCCGTTATCAACTTGAAA
AAGTGGCACCGAGTCGGTGCTTTTTTAAGCTTGGCGTAACTAGATCTTGAGACAAATGGCAGTATTCATC
CACAATTTTAAAAGAAAAGGGGGGATTGGGGGGTACAGTGCAGGGGAAAGAATAGTAGACATAATAGCAA
CAGACATACAAACTAAAGAATTACAAAAACAAATTACAAAAATTCAAAATTTTCGGGTTTATTACAGGGA
CAGCAGAGATCCACTTTGGCGCCGGCTCGAGGGGGCCCGGGTGCAAAGATGGATAAAGTTTTAAACAGAG
AGGAATCTTTGCAGCTAATGGACCTTCTAGGTCTTGAAAGGAGTGGGAATTGGCTCCGGTGCCCGTCAGT
GGGCAGAGCG
